>Addgene plasmid #50983 | pLA CMV N-Flag RALB V23 R47 | depositor full sequence | sequence record 76898 | pLA CMV N-Flag RALB V23 R47 sequence 6879 bps
ACGCGTGTAGTCTTATGCAATACTCTTGTAGTCTTGCAACATGGTAACGATGAGTTAGCAACATGCCTTA
CAAGGAGAGAAAAAGCACCGTGCATGCCGATTGGTGGAAGTAAGGTGGTACGATCGTGCCTTATTAGGAA
GGCAACAGACGGGTCTGACATGGATTGGACGAACCACTGAATTGCCGCATTGCAGAGATATTGTATTTAA
GTGCCTAGCTCGATACAATAAACGGGTCTCTCTGGTTAGACCAGATCTGAGCCTGGGAGCTCTCTGGCTA
ACTAGGGAACCCACTGCTTAAGCCTCAATAAAGCTTGCCTTGAGTGCTTCAAGTAGTGTGTGCCCGTCTG
TTGTGTGACTCTGGTAACTAGAGATCCCTCAGACCCTTTTAGTCAGTGTGGAAAATCTCTAGCAGTGGCG
CCCGAACAGGGACCTGAAAGCGAAAGGGAAACCAGAGCTCTCTCGACGCAGGACTCGGCTTGCTGAAGCG
CGCACGGCAAGAGGCGAGGGGCGGCGACTGGTGAGTACGCCAAAAATTTTGACTAGCGGAGGCTAGAAGG
AGAGAGATGGGTGCGAGAGCGTCAGTATTAAGCGGGGGAGAATTAGATCGCGATGGGAAAAAATTCGGTT
AAGGCCAGGGGGAAAGAAAAAATATAAATTAAAACATATAGTATGGGCAAGCAGGGAGCTAGAACGATTC
GCAGTTAATCCTGGCCTGTTAGAAACATCAGAAGGCTGTAGACAAATACTGGGACAGCTACAACCATCCC
TTCAGACAGGATCAGAAGAACTTAGATCATTATATAATACAGTAGCAACCCTCTATTGTGTGCATCAAAG
GATAGAGATAAAAGACACCAAGGAAGCTTTAGACAAGATAGAGGAAGAGCAAAACAAAAGTAAGACCACC
GCACAGCAAGCGGCCGCTGATCTTCAGACCTGGAGGAGGAGATATGAGGGACAATTGGAGAAGTGAATTA
TATAAATATAAAGTAGTAAAAATTGAACCATTAGGAGTAGCACCCACCAAGGCAAAGAGAAGAGTGGTGC
AGAGAGAAAAAAGAGCAGTGGGAATAGGAGCTTTGTTCCTTGGGTTCTTGGGAGCAGCAGGAAGCACTAT
GGGCGCAGCCTCAATGACGCTGACGGTACAGGCCAGACAATTATTGTCTGGTATAGTGCAGCAGCAGAAC
AATTTGCTGAGGGCTATTGAGGCGCAACAGCATCTGTTGCAACTCACAGTCTGGGGCATCAAGCAGCTCC
AGGCAAGAATCCTGGCTGTGGAAAGATACCTAAAGGATCAACAGCTCCTGGGGATTTGGGGTTGCTCTGG
AAAACTCATTTGCACCACTGCTGTGCCTTGGAATGCTAGTTGGAGTAATAAATCTCTGGAACAGATTGGA
ATCACACGACCTGGATGGAGTGGGACAGAGAAATTAACAATTACACAAGCTTAATACACTCCTTAATTGA
AGAATCGCAAAACCAGCAAGAAAAGAATGAACAAGAATTATTGGAATTAGATAAATGGGCAAGTTTGTGG
AATTGGTTTAACATAACAAATTGGCTGTGGTATATAAAATTATTCATAATGATAGTAGGAGGCTTGGTAG
GTTTAAGAATAGTTTTTGCTGTACTTTCTATAGTGAATAGAGTTAGGCAGGGATATTCACCATTATCGTT
TCAGACCCACCTCCCAACCCCGAGGGGACCCGACAGGCCCGAAGGAATAGAAGAAGAAGGTGGAGAGAGA
GACAGAGACAGATCCATTCGATTAGTGAACGGATCTCGACGGTTAACTTTTAAAAGAAAAGGGGGGATTG
GGGGGTACAGTGCAGGGGAAAGAATAGTAGACATAATAGCAACAGACATACAAACTAAAGAATTACAAAA
ACAAATTACAAAAATTCAAAATTTTATCGATACTAGTATTATGCCCAGTACATGACCTTATGGGACTTTC
CTACTTGGCAGTACATCTACGTATTAGTCATCGCTATTACCATGGTGATGCGGTTTTGGCAGTACATCAA
TGGGCGTGGATAGCGGTTTGACTCACGGGGATTTCCAAGTCTCCACCCCATTGACGTCAATGGGAGTTTG
TTTTGGCACCAAAATCAACGGGACTTTCCAAAATGTCGTAACAACTCCGCCCCATTGACGCAAATGGGCG
GTAGGCGTGTACGGTGGGAGGTCTATATAAGCAGAGCTCGTTTAGTGAACCGTCAGATCGCCTGGAGACG
CCATCCACGCTGTTTTGACCTCCATAGAAGATTCTAGCACCATGGATTACAAGGACGACGACGATAAGTC
TAGAGCTGCCAACAAGAGTAAGGGCCAGAGCTCCTTGGCCCTCCACAAGGTGATCATGGTTGGCAGCGTA
GGCGTTGGCAAGTCAGCCCTGACGCTTCAGTTCATGTATGACGAGTTTGTAGAAGACTATGAACCTACCA
GAGCTGACAGTTATAGAAAGAAAGTGGTTCTTGATGGGGAAGAAGTTCAGATAGATATTCTGGACACCGC
TGGGCAAGAGGACTACGCAGCCATTCGAGATAACTACTTTCGGAGTGGGGAAGGGTTTCTTCTTGTGTTC
TCAATCACAGAACATGAATCCTTTACAGCAACAGCCGAATTCAGGGAACAGATTCTCCGTGTGAAGGCTG
AAGAAGATAAAATTCCACTGCTCGTCGTGGGAAACAAGTCTGACCTAGAGGAGCGGAGGCAGGTGCCTGT
GGAGGAGGCCAGGAGTAAAGCCGAAGAGTGGGGCGTGCAGTACGTGGAGACGTCAGCGAAGACCCGGGCC
AACGTGGACAAGGTGTTCTTTGACCTAATGAGAGAAATCAGAACAAAGAAGATGTCAGAAAACAAAGACA
AGAATGGCAAGAAAAGCAGCAAGAACAAGAAAAGTTTTAAAGAAAGATGTTGCTTACTATGACTCGAGGA
ATTCGGATCCGTCGACAATCAACCTCTGGATTACAAAATTTGTGAAAGATTGACTGGTATTCTTAACTAT
GTTGCTCCTTTTACGCTATGTGGATACGCTGCTTTAATGCCTTTGTATCATGCTATTGCTTCCCGTATGG
CTTTCATTTTCTCCTCCTTGTATAAATCCTGGTTGCTGTCTCTTTATGAGGAGTTGTGGCCCGTTGTCAG
GCAACGTGGCGTGGTGTGCACTGTGTTTGCTGACGCAACCCCCACTGGTTGGGGCATTGCCACCACCTGT
CAGCTCCTTTCCGGGACTTTCGCTTTCCCCCTCCCTATTGCCACGGCGGAACTCATCGCCGCCTGCCTTG
CCCGCTGCTGGACAGGGGCTCGGCTGTTGGGCACTGACAATTCCGTGGTGTTGTCGGGGAAGCTGACGTC
CTTTCCATGGCTGCTCGCCTGTGTTGCCACCTGGATTCTGCGCGGGACGTCCTTCTGCTACGTCCCTTCG
GCCCTCAATCCAGCGGACCTTCCTTCCCGCGGCCTGCTGCCGGCTCTGCGGCCTCTTCCGCATCTTCGCC
TTCGCCCTCAGACGAGTCGGATCTCCCTTTGGGCCGCCTCCCCGCCTGGAATTAATTCGAGCTCGGTACC
TTTAAGACCAATGACTTACAAGGCAGCTGTAGATCTTAGCCACTTTTTAAAAGAAAAGGGGGGACTGGAA
GGGCTAATTCACTCCCAACGAAAATAAGATCTGCTTTTTGCTTGTACTGGGTCTCTCTGGTTAGACCAGA
TCTGAGCCTGGGAGCTCTCTGGCTAACTAGGGAACCCACTGCTTAAGCCTCAATAAAGCTTGCCTTGAGT
GCTTCAAGTAGTGTGTGCCCGTCTGTTGTGTGACTCTGGTAACTAGAGATCCCTCAGACCCTTTTAGTCA
GTGTGGAAAATCTCTAGCAGTAGTAGTTCATGTCATCTTATTATTCAGTATTTATAACTTGCAAAGAAAT
GAATATCAGAGAGTGAGAGGAACTTGTTTATTGCAGCTTATAATGGTTACAAATAAAGCAATAGCATCAC
AAATTTCACAAATAAAGCATTTTTTTCACTGCATTCTAGTTGTGGTTTGTCCAAACTCATCAATGTATCT
TATCATGTCTGGCTCTAGCTATCCCGCCCCTAACTCCGCCCAGTTCCGCCCATTCTCCGCCCCATGGCTG
ACTAATTTTTTTTATTTATGCAGAGGCCGAGGCCGCCTCGGCCTCTGAGCTATTCCAGAAGTAGTGAGGA
GGCTTTTTTGGAGGCCTAGACTTTTGCAGAGACGGCCCAAATTCGTAATCATGGTCATAGCTGTTTCCTG
TGTGAAATTGTTATCCGCTCACAATTCCACACAACATACGAGCCGGAAGCATAAAGTGTAAAGCCTGGGG
TGCCTAATGAGTGAGCTAACTCACATTAATTGCGTTGCGCTCACTGCCCGCTTTCCAGTCGGGAAACCTG
TCGTGCCAGCTGCATTAATGAATCGGCCAACGCGCGGGGAGAGGCGGTTTGCGTATTGGGCGCTCTTCCG
CTTCCTCGCTCACTGACTCGCTGCGCTCGGTCGTTCGGCTGCGGCGAGCGGTATCAGCTCACTCAAAGGC
GGTAATACGGTTATCCACAGAATCAGGGGATAACGCAGGAAAGAACATGTGAGCAAAAGGCCAGCAAAAG
GCCAGGAACCGTAAAAAGGCCGCGTTGCTGGCGTTTTTCCATAGGCTCCGCCCCCCTGACGAGCATCACA
AAAATCGACGCTCAAGTCAGAGGTGGCGAAACCCGACAGGACTATAAAGATACCAGGCGTTTCCCCCTGG
AAGCTCCCTCGTGCGCTCTCCTGTTCCGACCCTGCCGCTTACCGGATACCTGTCCGCCTTTCTCCCTTCG
GGAAGCGTGGCGCTTTCTCATAGCTCACGCTGTAGGTATCTCAGTTCGGTGTAGGTCGTTCGCTCCAAGC
TGGGCTGTGTGCACGAACCCCCCGTTCAGCCCGACCGCTGCGCCTTATCCGGTAACTATCGTCTTGAGTC
CAACCCGGTAAGACACGACTTATCGCCACTGGCAGCAGCCACTGGTAACAGGATTAGCAGAGCGAGGTAT
GTAGGCGGTGCTACAGAGTTCTTGAAGTGGTGGCCTAACTACGGCTACACTAGAAGGACAGTATTTGGTA
TCTGCGCTCTGCTGAAGCCAGTTACCTTCGGAAAAAGAGTTGGTAGCTCTTGATCCGGCAAACAAACCAC
CGCTGGTAGCGGTGGTTTTTTTGTTTGCAAGCAGCAGATTACGCGCAGAAAAAAAGGATCTCAAGAAGAT
CCTTTGATCTTTTCTACGGGGTCTGACGCTCAGTGGAACGAAAACTCACGTTAAGGGATTTTGGTCATGA
GATTATCAAAAAGGATCTTCACCTAGATCCTTTTAAATTAAAAATGAAGTTTTAAATCAATCTAAAGTAT
ATATGAGTAAACTTGGTCTGACAGTTACCAATGCTTAATCAGTGAGGCACCTATCTCAGCGATCTGTCTA
TTTCGTTCATCCATAGTTGCCTGACTCCCCGTCGTGTAGATAACTACGATACGGGAGGGCTTACCATCTG
GCCCCAGTGCTGCAATGATACCGCGAGACCCACGCTCACCGGCTCCAGATTTATCAGCAATAAACCAGCC
AGCCGGAAGGGCCGAGCGCAGAAGTGGTCCTGCAACTTTATCCGCCTCCATCCAGTCTATTAATTGTTGC
CGGGAAGCTAGAGTAAGTAGTTCGCCAGTTAATAGTTTGCGCAACGTTGTTGCCATTGCTACAGGCATCG
TGGTGTCACGCTCGTCGTTTGGTATGGCTTCATTCAGCTCCGGTTCCCAACGATCAAGGCGAGTTACATG
ATCCCCCATGTTGTGCAAAAAAGCGGTTAGCTCCTTCGGTCCTCCGATCGTTGTCAGAAGTAAGTTGGCC
GCAGTGTTATCACTCATGGTTATGGCAGCACTGCATAATTCTCTTACTGTCATGCCATCCGTAAGATGCT
TTTCTGTGACTGGTGAGTACTCAACCAAGTCATTCTGAGAATAGTGTATGCGGCGACCGAGTTGCTCTTG
CCCGGCGTCAATACGGGATAATACCGCGCCACATAGCAGAACTTTAAAAGTGCTCATCATTGGAAAACGT
TCTTCGGGGCGAAAACTCTCAAGGATCTTACCGCTGTTGAGATCCAGTTCGATGTAACCCACTCGTGCAC
CCAACTGATCTTCAGCATCTTTTACTTTCACCAGCGTTTCTGGGTGAGCAAAAACAGGAAGGCAAAATGC
CGCAAAAAAGGGAATAAGGGCGACACGGAAATGTTGAATACTCATACTCTTCCTTTTTCAATATTATTGA
AGCATTTATCAGGGTTATTGTCTCATGAGCGGATACATATTTGAATGTATTTAGAAAAATAAACAAATAG
GGGTTCCGCGCACATTTCCCCGAAAAGTGCCACCTGACGTCTAAGAAACCATTATTATCATGACATTAAC
CTATAAAAATAGGCGTATCACGAGGCCCTTTCGTCTCGCGCGTTTCGGTGATGACGGTGAAAACCTCTGA
CACATGCAGCTCCCGGAGACGGTCACAGCTTGTCTGTAAGCGGATGCCGGGAGCAGACAAGCCCGTCAGG
GCGCGTCAGCGGGTGTTGGCGGGTGTCGGGGCTGGCTTAACTATGCGGCATCAGAGCAGATTGTACTGAG
AGTGCACCATATGCGGTGTGAAATACCGCACAGATGCGTAAGGAGAAAATACCGCATCAGGCGCCATTCG
CCATTCAGGCTGCGCAACTGTTGGGAAGGGCGATCGGTGCGGGCCTCTTCGCTATTACGCCAGCTGGCGA
AAGGGGGATGTGCTGCAAGGCGATTAAGTTGGGTAACGCCAGGGTTTTCCCAGTCACGACGTTGTAAAAC
GACGGCCAGTGCCAAGCTG
Features (pLannotate 1.2.2; 26 found; start..end, strand, type, name):
      6..227     +  promoter       RSV promoter: Rous sarcoma virus enhancer/promoter
    234..414     +  LTR            5' LTR (truncated): truncated 5' long terminal repeat (LTR) from HIV-1
    458..583     +  misc_feature   HIV-1 Ψ: packaging signal of human immunodeficiency virus type 1
    567..930     +  CDS            HIV-1 gag (fragment): gag protein from human immunodeficiency virus 1; gag
   1025..1361    +  ncRNA          RRE: Accession: RF00036 - HIV Rev response element
   1397..1786    +  CDS            env (fragment): ENV_HV1H2 - Experimental evidence at protein level: Swiss-Prot protein existence level 1. [Transmembrane protein gp41]: Acts as a class I viral fusion protein. Under the current model, the protein has at least 3 conformational states: pre-fusion native state, pre-hairpin intermediate state, and post-fusion hairpin state. During fusion of viral and target intracellular membranes, the coiled coil regions (heptad repeats) assume a trimer-of-hairpins structure, positioning the fusion peptide in close proximity to the C-terminal region of the ectodomain. The formation of this structure appears to d
   1798..1915    +  misc_feature   cPPT/CTS: central polypurine tract and central termination sequence of HIV-1
   1928..2004    +  enhancer       CMV enhancer (fragment): human cytomegalovirus immediate early enhancer
   2005..2208    +  promoter       CMV promoter: human cytomegalovirus (CMV) immediate early promoter
   2285..2301    +  CDS            FLAG (fragment): FLAG® epitope tag, followed by an enterokinase cleavage site
   2315..2929    +  CDS            RALB: RALB_HUMAN - Experimental evidence at protein level: Swiss-Prot protein existence level 1. Multifunctional GTPase involved in a variety of cellular processes including gene expression, cell migration, cell proliferation, oncogenic transformation and membrane trafficking (PubMed:10393179, PubMed:17875936, PubMed:18756269). Accomplishes its multiple functions by interacting with distinct downstream effectors. Acts as a GTP sensor for GTP-dependent exocytosis of dense core vesicles (By similarity). Required both to stabilize the assembly of the exocyst complex and to localize functional exocyst c
   2957..3545    +  misc_feature   WPRE: woodchuck hepatitis virus posttranscriptional regulatory element
   3566..3703    +  CDS            nef (fragment): NEF_HV1LA - Experimental evidence at protein level: Swiss-Prot protein existence level 1. Extracellular Nef protein targets CD4(+) T-lymphocytes for apoptosis by interacting with CXCR4 surface receptors. From Human immunodeficiency virus type 1 group M subtype B (isolate Lai) (HIV-1).
   3689..3869    +  LTR            5' LTR (truncated): truncated 5' long terminal repeat (LTR) from HIV-1
   3941..4062    +  polyA_signal   SV40 poly(A) signal: SV40 polyadenylation signal
   4081..4216    +  rep_origin     SV40 ori: SV40 origin of replication
   4278..4294    -  protein_bind   lac operator: The lac repressor binds to the lac operator to inhibit transcription in E. coli. This inhibition can be relieved by adding lactose or isopropyl-β-D-thiogalactopyranoside (IPTG). lac repressor encoded by lacI
   4302..4332    -  promoter       lac promoter: promoter for the E. coli lac operon
   4347..4368    -  protein_bind   CAP binding site: CAP binding activates transcription in the presence of cAMP. E. coli catabolite activator protein
   4381..4473    -  CDS            lacI (fragment): lac repressor; lacI; The lac repressor binds to the lac operator to inhibit transcription in E. coli. This inhibition can be relieved by adding lactose or isopropyl-β-D-thiogalactopyranoside (IPTG).
   4656..5244    -  rep_origin     ori: high-copy-number ColE1/pMB1/pBR322/pUC origin of replication
   5415..6275    -  CDS            AmpR: β-lactamase; bla; confers resistance to ampicillin, carbenicillin, and related antibiotics
   6276..6380    -  promoter       AmpR promoter: bla
   6475..6510    +  CDS            rop (fragment): Rop protein, which maintains plasmids at low copy number; rop
   6612..6711    +  misc_feature   bom (fragment): basis of mobility region from pBR322
   6717..6871    -  CDS            lacZα (fragment): LacZα fragment of β-galactosidase; lacZ fragment
