[The description below was written by a language model from this plasmid's Addgene catalogue record and pLannotate feature annotations shown in this document.]
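Description:
pLA CMV N-Flag RALB V23 R47 is a lentiviral transfer plasmid on the pLA backbone, designed for expression of a mutant human RALB GTPase in mammalian cells either by direct transfection or after packaging into lentiviral particles. In bacteria it is maintained through a high-copy ColE1/pUC-type origin and selected with ampicillin via the β-lactamase gene. The backbone also carries short remnants of lac, rop and bom sequences that have no evident functional role. No mammalian selection marker or fluorescent reporter appears in the feature table.

The viral portion has a third-generation-style layout: an RSV promoter fused to a truncated HIV-1 5' LTR drives genomic RNA production in packaging cells. This is followed by the Ψ packaging signal with a gag fragment, the Rev response element for nuclear export of the unspliced genome, and the cPPT/CTS element that aids nuclear import and transduction. A second truncated LTR closes the provirus, followed by an SV40 polyadenylation signal and SV40 origin.

Between these elements, an internal CMV enhancer/promoter drives the payload, an N-terminal Flag epitope fused to the RALB coding sequence, cloned between XbaI and XhoI sites. A WPRE downstream enhances transcript stability and expression. The insert carries two substitutions, G23V and K47R. G23V is generally used as a constitutively active, GTP-locked form of Ral proteins, and K47R removes a lysine. The record does not spell out the rationale for either change. However, the associated study concerns USP33-mediated deubiquitylation of RALB in autophagy and innate immune signalling, so a tagged, active RALB lacking a candidate ubiquitylation site fits that context.
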