Addgene plasmid #50983: pLA CMV N-Flag RALB V23 R47
Purpose: Expresses RALB-V23/R47 in mammalian cells
Depositing lab: Anna Sablina. Depositing organization: Vlaams Instituut voor Biotechnologie (VIB, vzw). Publication: The deubiquitylase USP33 discriminates between RALB functions in autophagy and innate immune response. Simicek M, Lievens S, Laga M, Guzenko D, Aushev VN, Kalev P, Baietti MF, Strelkov SV, Gevaert K, Tavernier J, Sablina AA. Nat Cell Biol. 2013 Oct;15(10):1220-30. doi: 10.1038/ncb2847. Epub 2013 Sep 22. PubMed 24056301.
Backbone
  Vector backbone: pLA
  Vector type: Mammalian Expression, Lentiviral
Growth in bacteria
  Bacterial resistance: Ampicillin, 100 μg/mL
  Growth temperature: 37°C
  Growth strain: Stbl3
  Copy number: High Copy
Gene/Insert
  Gene/Insert name: RALB
  Species: H. sapiens (human)
  Mutation: G23V, K47R
  Entrez Gene: RALB
  Promoter: CMV
  Tag / fusion protein: Flag (N terminal on insert)
  Cloning method: Restriction Enzyme; 5′ cloning site XbaI (not destroyed); 3′ cloning site XhoI (not destroyed)
  Sequencing primers: 5′ CGCAAATGGGCGGTAGGCGTG; 3′ AACTCCTCATAAAGAGACAGC
Resource information
  A portion of this plasmid was derived from a plasmid made by: Orfeome
Terms and licenses: Academic/Nonprofit Terms; Industry Terms: Not Available to Industry
How to cite: pLA CMV N-Flag RALB V23 R47 was a gift from Anna Sablina (Addgene plasmid # 50983 ; http://n2t.net/addgene:50983 ; RRID:Addgene_50983)
