>Addgene plasmid #50983 | pLA CMV N-Flag RALB V23 R47 | addgene partial sequence | sequence record 79711 | CMV-F 5'-CGCAAATGGGCGGTAGGCGTG-3'
ACCGTCAGATCGCCTGGAGACGCCATCCACGCTGTTTTGACCTCCATAGAAGACACCGACTCTAGCACCA
TGGATTACAAGGACGACGACGATAAGTCTAGAGCTGCCAACAAGAGTAAGGGCCAGAGCTCCTTGGCCCT
CCACAAGGTGATCATGGTTGGCAGCGTAGGCGTTGGCAAGTCAGCCCTGACGCTTCAGTTCATGTATGAC
GAGTTTGTAGAAGACTATGAACCTACCAGAGCTGACAGTTATAGAAAGAAAGTGGTTCTTGATGGGGAAG
AAGTTCAGATAGATATTCTGGACACCGCTGGGCAAGAGGACTACGCAGCCATTCGAGATAACTACTTTCG
GAGTGGGGAAGGGTTTCTTCTTGTGTTCTCAATCACAGAACATGAATCCTTTACAGCAACAGCCGAATTC
AGGGAACAGATTCTCCGTGTGAAGGCTGAAGAAGATAAAATTCCACTGCTCGTCGTGGGAAACAAGTCTG
ACCTAGAGGAGCGGAGGCAGGTGCCTGTGGAGGAGGCCAGGAGTAAAGCCGAAGAGTGGGGCGTGCAGTA
CGTGGAGACGTCAGCGAAGACCCGGGCCAACGTGGACAAGGTGTTCTTTGACCTAATGAGAGAAATCAGA
ACAAAGAAGATGTCAGAAAACAAAGACAAGAATGGCAAGAAAAGCAGCAAGAACAAGAAAAGTTTTAAAG
AAAGATGTTGCTTACTATGACTCGAGGAATTCGGATCCGTCGACAATCAACCTCTGGATTACAAAATTTG
TGAAAGATTGACTGGTATTCTTAACTATGTTGCTCCTTTTACGCTATGTGGATACGCTGCTTTAATGCCT
TTGTATCATGCTATTGCTTCCCGTATGGCTTTCATTTTCTCCTCCTTG
